>Addgene plasmid #183196 | pcDNA pDEST40 Cas9 GW STOP | addgene full sequence | sequence record 361239 | Addgene NGS Result
GACGGATCGGGAGATCTCCCGATCCCCTATGGTGCACTCTCAGTACAATCTGCTCTGATGCCGCATAGTT
AAGCCAGTATCTGCTCCCTGCTTGTGTGTTGGAGGTCGCTGAGTAGTGCGCGAGCAAAATTTAAGCTACA
ACAAGGCAAGGCTTGACCGACAATTGCATGAAGAATCTGCTTAGGGTTAGGCGTTTTGCGCTGCTTCGCG
ATGTACGGGCCAGATATACGCGTTGACATTGATTATTGACTAGTTATTAATAGTAATCAATTACGGGGTC
ATTAGTTCATAGCCCATATATGGAGTTCCGCGTTACATAACTTACGGTAAATGGCCCGCCTGGCTGACCG
CCCAACGACCCCCGCCCATTGACGTCAATAATGACGTATGTTCCCATAGTAACGCCAATAGGGACTTTCC
ATTGACGTCAATGGGTGGAGTATTTACGGTAAACTGCCCACTTGGCAGTACATCAAGTGTATCATATGCC
AAGTACGCCCCCTATTGACGTCAATGACGGTAAATGGCCCGCCTGGCATTATGCCCAGTACATGACCTTA
TGGGACTTTCCTACTTGGCAGTACATCTACGTATTAGTCATCGCTATTACCATGGTGATGCGGTTTTGGC
AGTACATCAATGGGCGTGGATAGCGGTTTGACTCACGGGGATTTCCAAGTCTCCACCCCATTGACGTCAA
TGGGAGTTTGTTTTGGCACCAAAATCAACGGGACTTTCCAAAATGTCGTAACAACTCCGCCCCATTGACG
CAAATGGGCGGTAGGCGTGTACGGTGGGAGGTCTATATAAGCAGAGCTCTCTGGCTAACTAGAGAACCCA
CTGCTTACTGGCTTATCGAAATTAATACGACTCACTATAGGGAGACCCAAGCTGGCTAGCCACCATGAAA
AGGCCGGCGGCCACGAAAAAGGCCGGCCAGGCAAAAAAGAAAAAGGACAAGAAGTACAGCATCGGCCTGG
ACATCGGCACCAACTCTGTGGGCTGGGCCGTGATCACCGACGAGTACAAGGTGCCCAGCAAGAAATTCAA
GGTGCTGGGCAACACCGACCGGCACAGCATCAAGAAGAACCTGATCGGAGCCCTGCTGTTCGACAGCGGC
GAAACAGCCGAGGCCACCCGGCTGAAGAGAACCGCCAGAAGAAGATACACCAGACGGAAGAACCGGATCT
GCTATCTGCAAGAGATCTTCAGCAACGAGATGGCCAAGGTGGACGACAGCTTCTTCCACAGACTGGAAGA
GTCCTTCCTGGTGGAAGAGGATAAGAAGCACGAGCGGCACCCCATCTTCGGCAACATCGTGGACGAGGTG
GCCTACCACGAGAAGTACCCCACCATCTACCACCTGAGAAAGAAACTGGTGGACAGCACCGACAAGGCCG
ACCTGCGGCTGATCTATCTGGCCCTGGCCCACATGATCAAGTTCCGGGGCCACTTCCTGATCGAGGGCGA
CCTGAACCCCGACAACAGCGACGTGGACAAGCTGTTCATCCAGCTGGTGCAGACCTACAACCAGCTGTTC
GAGGAAAACCCCATCAACGCCAGCGGCGTGGACGCCAAGGCCATCCTGTCTGCCAGACTGAGCAAGAGCA
GACGGCTGGAAAATCTGATCGCCCAGCTGCCCGGCGAGAAGAAGAATGGCCTGTTCGGCAACCTGATTGC
CCTGAGCCTGGGCCTGACCCCCAACTTCAAGAGCAACTTCGACCTGGCCGAGGATGCCAAACTGCAGCTG
AGCAAGGACACCTACGACGACGACCTGGACAACCTGCTGGCCCAGATCGGCGACCAGTACGCCGACCTGT
TTCTGGCCGCCAAGAACCTGTCCGACGCCATCCTGCTGAGCGACATCCTGAGAGTGAACACCGAGATCAC
CAAGGCCCCCCTGAGCGCCTCTATGATCAAGAGATACGACGAGCACCACCAGGACCTGACCCTGCTGAAA
GCTCTCGTGCGGCAGCAGCTGCCTGAGAAGTACAAAGAGATTTTCTTCGACCAGAGCAAGAACGGCTACG
CCGGCTACATTGACGGCGGAGCCAGCCAGGAAGAGTTCTACAAGTTCATCAAGCCCATCCTGGAAAAGAT
GGACGGCACCGAGGAACTGCTCGTGAAGCTGAACAGAGAGGACCTGCTGCGGAAGCAGCGGACCTTCGAC
AACGGCAGCATCCCCCACCAGATCCACCTGGGAGAGCTGCACGCCATTCTGCGGCGGCAGGAAGATTTTT
ACCCATTCCTGAAGGACAACCGGGAAAAGATCGAGAAGATCCTGACCTTCCGCATCCCCTACTACGTGGG
CCCTCTGGCCAGGGGAAACAGCAGATTCGCCTGGATGACCAGAAAGAGCGAGGAAACCATCACCCCCTGG
AACTTCGAGGAAGTGGTGGACAAGGGCGCTTCCGCCCAGAGCTTCATCGAGCGGATGACCAACTTCGATA
AGAACCTGCCCAACGAGAAGGTGCTGCCCAAGCACAGCCTGCTGTACGAGTACTTCACCGTGTATAACGA
GCTGACCAAAGTGAAATACGTGACCGAGGGAATGAGAAAGCCCGCCTTCCTGAGCGGCGAGCAGAAAAAG
GCCATCGTGGACCTGCTGTTCAAGACCAACCGGAAAGTGACCGTGAAGCAGCTGAAAGAGGACTACTTCA
AGAAAATCGAGTGCTTCGACTCCGTGGAAATCTCCGGCGTGGAAGATCGGTTCAACGCCTCCCTGGGCAC
ATACCACGATCTGCTGAAAATTATCAAGGACAAGGACTTCCTGGACAATGAGGAAAACGAGGACATTCTG
GAAGATATCGTGCTGACCCTGACACTGTTTGAGGACAGAGAGATGATCGAGGAACGGCTGAAAACCTATG
CCCACCTGTTCGACGACAAAGTGATGAAGCAGCTGAAGCGGCGGAGATACACCGGCTGGGGCAGGCTGAG
CCGGAAGCTGATCAACGGCATCCGGGACAAGCAGTCCGGCAAGACAATCCTGGATTTCCTGAAGTCCGAC
GGCTTCGCCAACAGAAACTTCATGCAGCTGATCCACGACGACAGCCTGACCTTTAAAGAGGACATCCAGA
AAGCCCAGGTGTCCGGCCAGGGCGATAGCCTGCACGAGCACATTGCCAATCTGGCCGGCAGCCCCGCCAT
TAAGAAGGGCATCCTGCAGACAGTGAAGGTGGTGGACGAGCTGGTGAAAGTGATGGGCCGGCACAAGCCC
GAGAACATCGTGATCGAAATGGCCAGAGAGAACCAGACCACCCAGAAGGGACAGAAGAACAGCCGCGAGA
GAATGAAGCGGATCGAAGAGGGCATCAAAGAGCTGGGCAGCCAGATCCTGAAAGAACACCCCGTGGAAAA
CACCCAGCTGCAGAACGAGAAGCTGTACCTGTACTACCTGCAGAATGGGCGGGATATGTACGTGGACCAG
GAACTGGACATCAACCGGCTGTCCGACTACGATGTGGACCACATCGTGCCTCAGAGCTTTCTGAAGGACG
ACTCCATCGACAACAAGGTGCTGACCAGAAGCGACAAGAACCGGGGCAAGAGCGACAACGTGCCCTCCGA
AGAGGTCGTGAAGAAGATGAAGAACTACTGGCGGCAGCTGCTGAACGCCAAGCTGATTACCCAGAGAAAG
TTCGACAATCTGACCAAGGCCGAGAGAGGCGGCCTGAGCGAACTGGATAAGGCCGGCTTCATCAAGAGAC
AGCTGGTGGAAACCCGGCAGATCACAAAGCACGTGGCACAGATCCTGGACTCCCGGATGAACACTAAGTA
CGACGAGAATGACAAGCTGATCCGGGAAGTGAAAGTGATCACCCTGAAGTCCAAGCTGGTGTCCGATTTC
CGGAAGGATTTCCAGTTTTACAAAGTGCGCGAGATCAACAACTACCACCACGCCCACGACGCCTACCTGA
ACGCCGTCGTGGGAACCGCCCTGATCAAAAAGTACCCTAAGCTGGAAAGCGAGTTCGTGTACGGCGACTA
CAAGGTGTACGACGTGCGGAAGATGATCGCCAAGAGCGAGCAGGAAATCGGCAAGGCTACCGCCAAGTAC
TTCTTCTACAGCAACATCATGAACTTTTTCAAGACCGAGATTACCCTGGCCAACGGCGAGATCCGGAAGC
GGCCTCTGATCGAGACAAACGGCGAAACCGGGGAGATCGTGTGGGATAAGGGCCGGGATTTTGCCACCGT
GCGGAAAGTGCTGAGCATGCCCCAAGTGAATATCGTGAAAAAGACCGAGGTGCAGACAGGCGGCTTCAGC
AAAGAGTCTATCCTGCCCAAGAGGAACAGCGATAAGCTGATCGCCAGAAAGAAGGACTGGGACCCTAAGA
AGTACGGCGGCTTCGACAGCCCCACCGTGGCCTATTCTGTGCTGGTGGTGGCCAAAGTGGAAAAGGGCAA
GTCCAAGAAACTGAAGAGTGTGAAAGAGCTGCTGGGGATCACCATCATGGAAAGAAGCAGCTTCGAGAAG
AATCCCATCGACTTTCTGGAAGCCAAGGGCTACAAAGAAGTGAAAAAGGACCTGATCATCAAGCTGCCTA
AGTACTCCCTGTTCGAGCTGGAAAACGGCCGGAAGAGAATGCTGGCCTCTGCCGGCGAACTGCAGAAGGG
AAACGAACTGGCCCTGCCCTCCAAATATGTGAACTTCCTGTACCTGGCCAGCCACTATGAGAAGCTGAAG
GGCTCCCCCGAGGATAATGAGCAGAAACAGCTGTTTGTGGAACAGCACAAGCACTACCTGGACGAGATCA
TCGAGCAGATCAGCGAGTTCTCCAAGAGAGTGATCCTGGCCGACGCTAATCTGGACAAAGTGCTGTCCGC
CTACAACAAGCACCGGGATAAGCCCATCAGAGAGCAGGCCGAGAATATCATCCACCTGTTTACCCTGACC
AATCTGGGAGCCCCTGCCGCCTTCAAGTACTTTGACACCACCATCGACCGGAAGAGGTACACCAGCACCA
AAGAGGTGCTGGACGCCACCCTGATCCACCAGAGCATCACCGGCCTGTACGAGACACGGATCGACCTGTC
TCAGCTGGGAGGCGACAGCGCTGGAGGAGGTGGAAGCGGAGGAGGAGGAAGCGGAGGAGGAGGTAGCGGA
CCTAAGAAAAAGAGGAAGGTGGGAATTCCAAGTTTGTACAAAAAAGCTGAACGAGAAACGTAAAATGATA
TAAATATCAATATATTAAATTAGATTTTGCATAAAAAACAGACTACATAATACTGTAAAACACAACATAT
CCAGTCACTATGGCGGCCGCATTAGGCACCCCAGGCTTTACACTTTATGCTTCCGGCTCGTATAATGTGT
GGATTTTGAGTTAGGATCCGTCGAGATTTTCAGGAGCTAAGGAAGCTAAAATGGAGAAAAAAATCACTGG
ATATACCACCGTTGATATATCCCAATGGCATCGTAAAGAACATTTTGAGGCATTTCAGTCAGTTGCTCAA
TGTACCTATAACCAGACCGTTCAGCTGGATATTACGGCCTTTTTAAAGACCGTAAAGAAAAATAAGCACA
AGTTTTATCCGGCCTTTATTCACATTCTTGCCCGCCTGATGAATGCTCATCCGGAATTCCGTATGGCAAT
GAAAGACGGTGAGCTGGTGATATGGGATAGTGTTCACCCTTGTTACACCGTTTTCCATGAGCAAACTGAA
ACGTTTTCATCGCTCTGGAGTGAATACCACGACGATTTCCGGCAGTTTCTACACATATATTCGCAAGATG
TGGCGTGTTACGGTGAAAACCTGGCCTATTTCCCTAAAGGGTTTATTGAGAATATGTTTTTCGTCTCAGC
CAATCCCTGGGTGAGTTTCACCAGTTTTGATTTAAACGTGGCCAATATGGACAACTTCTTCGCCCCCGTT
TTCACCATGGGCAAATATTATACGCAAGGCGACAAGGTGCTGATGCCGCTGGCGATTCAGGTTCATCATG
CCGTTTGTGATGGCTTCCATGTCGGCAGAATGCTTAATGAATTACAACAGTACTGCGATGAGTGGCAGGG
CGGGGCGTAAAGATCTGGATCCGGCTTACTAAAAGCCAGATAACAGTATGCGTATTTGCGCGCTGATTTT
TGCGGTATAAGAATATATACTGATATGTATACCCGAAGTATGTCAAAAAGAGGTATGCTATGAAGCAGCG
TATTACAGTGACAGTTGACAGCGACAGCTATCAGTTGCTCAAGGCATATATGATGTCAATATCTCCGGTC
TGGTAAGCACAACCATGCAGAATGAAGCCCGTCGTCTGCGTGCCGAACGCTGGAAAGCGGAAAATCAGGA
AGGGATGGCTGAGGTCGCCCGGTTTATTGAAATGAACGGCTCTTTTGCTGACGAGAACAGGGGCTGGTGA
AATGCAGTTTAAGGTTTACACCTATAAAAGAGAGAGCCGTTATCGTCTGTTTGTGGATGTACAGAGTGAT
ATTATTGACACGCCCGGGCGACGGATGGTGATCCCCCTGGCCAGTGCACGTCTGCTGTCAGATAAAGTCT
CCCGTGAACTTTACCCGGTGGTGCATATCGGGGATGAAAGCTGGCGCATGATGACCACCGATATGGCCAG
TGTGCCGGTCTCCGTTATCGGGGAAGAAGTGGCTGATCTCAGCCACCGCGAAAATGACATCAAAAACGCC
ATTAACCTGATGTTCTGGGGAATATAAATGTCAGGCTCCCTTATACACAGCCAGTCTGCAGGTCGACCAT
AGTGACTGGATATGTTGTGTTTTACAGTATTATGTAGTCTGTTTTTTATGCAAAATCTAATTTAATATAT
TGATATTTATATCATTTTACGTTTCTCGTTCAGCTTTCTTGTACAAAGTGGTTGATTAAGAGGGCCCGCG
GTTCGAAGGTAAGCCTATCCCTAACCCTCTCCTCGGTCTCGATTCTACGCGTACCGGTCATCATCACCAT
CACCATTGAGTTTAAACCCGCTGATCAGCCTCGACTGTGCCTTCTAGTTGCCAGCCATCTGTTGTTTGCC
CCTCCCCCGTGCCTTCCTTGACCCTGGAAGGTGCCACTCCCACTGTCCTTTCCTAATAAAATGAGGAAAT
TGCATCGCATTGTCTGAGTAGGTGTCATTCTATTCTGGGGGGTGGGGTGGGGCAGGACAGCAAGGGGGAG
GATTGGGAAGACAATAGCAGGCATGCTGGGGATGCGGTGGGCTCTATGGCTTCTGAGGCGGAAAGAACCA
GCTGGGGCTCTAGGGGGTATCCCC
[124 nt withheld, positions 7235-7358]
C
[91 nt withheld, positions 7360-7450]
A
[49 nt withheld, positions 7452-7500]
CCTTTGACGTTGGAGTCCACGTTCTTT
[37 nt withheld, positions 7528-7564]
ACCCTATCTCGGTCTATTCTTTTGATTTATAAGGGATTTTGCCGATTTCGGCCTATTGGTTAAAAAATGA
GCTGATTTAACAAAAATTTAACGCGAATTAATTCTGTGGAATGTGTGTCAGTTAGGGTGTGGAAAGTCCC
CAGGCTCCCCAGCAGGCAGAAGTATGCAAAGCATGCATCTCAATTAGTCAGCAACCAGGTGTGGAAAGTC
CCCAGGCTCCCCAGCAGGCAGAAGTATGCAAAGCATGCATCTCAATTAGTCAGCAACCATAGTCCCGCCC
CTAACTCCGCCCATCCCGCCCCTAACTCCGCCCAGTTCCGCCCATTCTCCGCCCCATGGCTGACTAATTT
TTTTTATTTATGCAGAGGCCGAGGCCGCCTCTGCCTCTGAGCTATTCCAGAAGTAGTGAGGAGGCTTTTT
TGGAGGCCTAGGCTTTTGCAAAAAGCTCCCGGGAGCTTGTATATCCATTTTCGGATCTGATCAAGAGACA
GGATGAGGATCGTTTCGCATGATTGAACAAGATGGATTGCACGCAGGTTCTCCGGCCGCTTGGGTGGAGA
GGCTATTCGGCTATGACTGGGCACAACAGACAATCGGCTGCTCTGATGCCGCCGTGTTCCGGCTGTCAGC
GCAGGGGCGCCCGGTTCTTTTTGTCAAGACCGACCTGTCCGGTGCCCTGAATGAACTGCAGGACGAGGCA
GCGCGGCTATCGTGGCTGGCCACGACGGGCGTTCCTTGCGCAGCTGTGCTCGACGTTGTCACTGAAGCGG
GAAGGGACTGGCTGCTATTGGGCGAAGTGCCGGGGCAGGATCTCCTGTCATCTCACCTTGCTCCTGCCGA
GAAAGTATCCATCATGGCTGATGCAATGCGGCGGCTGCATACGCTTGATCCGGCTACCTGCCCATTCGAC
CACCAAGCGAAACATCGCATCGAGCGAGCACGTACTCGGATGGAAGCCGGTCTTGTCGATCAGGATGATC
TGGACGAAGAGCATCAGGGGCTCGCGCCAGCCGAACTGTTCGCCAGGCTCAAGGCGCGCATGCCCGACGG
CGAGGATCTCGTCGTGACCCATGGCGATGCCTGCTTGCCGAATATCATGGTGGAAAATGGCCGCTTTTCT
GGATTCATCGACTGTGGCCGGCTGGGTGTGGCGGACCGCTATCAGGACATAGCGTTGGCTACCCGTGATA
TTGCTGAAGAGCTTGGCGGCGAATGGGCTGACCGCTTCCTCGTGCTTTACGGTATCGCCGCTCCCGATTC
GCAGCGCATCGCCTTCTATCGCCTTCTTGACGAGTTCTTCTGAGCGGGACTCTGGGGTTCGCGAAATGAC
CGACCAAGCGACGCCCAACCTGCCATCACGAGATTTCGATTCCACCGCCGCCTTCTATGAAAGGTTGGGC
TTCGGAATCGTTTTCCGGGACGCCGGCTGGATGATCCTCCAGCGCGGGGATCTCATGCTGGAGTTCTTCG
CCCACCCCAACTTGTTTATTGCAGCTTATAATGGTTACAAATAAAGCAATAGCATCACAAATTTCACAAA
TAAAGCATTTTTTTCACTGCATTCTAGTTGTGGTTTGTCCAAACTCATCAATGTATCTTATCATGTCTGT
ATACCGTCGACCTCTAGCTAGAGCTTGGCGTAATCATGGTCATAGCTGTTTCCTGTGTGAAATTGTTATC
CGCTCACAATTCCACACAACATACGAGCCGGAAGCATAAAGTGTAAAGCCTGGGGTGCCTAATGAGTGAG
CTAACTCACATTAATTGCGTTGCGCTCACTGCCCGCTTTCCAGTCGGGAAACCTGTCGTGCCAGCTGCAT
TAATGAATCGGCCAACGCGCGGGGAGAGGCGGTTTGCGTATTGGGCGCTCTTCCGCTTCCTCGCTCACTG
ACTCGCTGCGCTCGGTCGTTCGGCTGCGGCGAGCGGTATCAGCTCACTCAAAGGCGGTAATACGGTTATC
CACAGAATCAGGGGATAACGCAGGAAAGAACATGTGAGCAAAAGGCCAGCAAAAGGCCAGGAACCGTAAA
AAGGCCGCGTTGCTGGCGTTTTTCCATAGGCTCCGCCCCCCTGACGAGCATCACAAAAATCGACGCTCAA
GTCAGAGGTGGCGAAACCCGACAGGACTATAAAGATACCAGGCGTTTCCCCCTGGAAGCTCCCTCGTGCG
CTCTCCTGTTCCGACCCTGCCGCTTACCGGATACCTGTCCGCCTTTCTCCCTTCGGGAAGCGTGGCGCTT
TCTCATAGCTCACGCTGTAGGTATCTCAGTTCGGTGTAGGTCGTTCGCTCCAAGCTGGGCTGTGTGCACG
AACCCCCCGTTCAGCCCGACCGCTGCGCCTTATCCGGTAACTATCGTCTTGAGTCCAACCCGGTAAGACA
CGACTTATCGCCACTGGCAGCAGCCACTGGTAACAGGATTAGCAGAGCGAGGTATGTAGGCGGTGCTACA
GAGTTCTTGAAGTGGTGGCCTAACTACGGCTACACTAGAAGAACAGTATTTGGTATCTGCGCTCTGCTGA
AGCCAGTTACCTTCGGAAAAAGAGTTGGTAGCTCTTGATCCGGCAAACAAACCACCGCTGGTAGCGGTGG
TTTTTTTGTTTGCAAGCAGCAGATTACGCGCAGAAAAAAAGGATCTCAAGAAGATCCTTTGATCTTTTCT
ACGGGGTCTGACGCTCAGTGGAACGAAAACTCACGTTAAGGGATTTTGGTCATGAGATTATCAAAAAGGA
TCTTCACCTAGATCCTTTTAAATTAAAAATGAAGTTTTAAATCAATCTAAAGTATATATGAGTAAACTTG
GTCTGACAGTTACCAATGCTTAATCAGTGAGGCACCTATCTCAGCGATCTGTCTATTTCGTTCATCCATA
GTTGCCTGACTCCCCGTCGTGTAGATAACTACGATACGGGAGGGCTTACCATCTGGCCCCAGTGCTGCAA
TGATACCGCGAGACCCACGCTCACCGGCTCCAGATTTATCAGCAATAAACCAGCCAGCCGGAAGGGCCGA
GCGCAGAAGTGGTCCTGCAACTTTATCCGCCTCCATCCAGTCTATTAATTGTTGCCGGGAAGCTAGAGTA
AGTAGTTCGCCAGTTAATAGTTTGCGCAACGTTGTTGCCATTGCTACAGGCATCGTGGTGTCACGCTCGT
CGTTTGGTATGGCTTCATTCAGCTCCGGTTCCCAACGATCAAGGCGAGTTACATGATCCCCCATGTTGTG
CAAAAAAGCGGTTAGCTCCTTCGGTCCTCCGATCGTTGTCAGAAGTAAGTTGGCCGCAGTGTTATCACTC
ATGGTTATGGCAGCACTGCATAATTCTCTTACTGTCATGCCATCCGTAAGATGCTTTTCTGTGACTGGTG
AGTACTCAACCAAGTCATTCTGAGAATAGTGTATGCGGCGACCGAGTTGCTCTTGCCCGGCGTCAATACG
GGATAATACCGCGCCACATAGCAGAACTTTAAAAGTGCTCATCATTGGAAAACGTTCTTCGGGGCGAAAA
CTCTCAAGGATCTTACCGCTGTTGAGATCCAGTTCGATGTAACCCACTCGTGCACCCAACTGATCTTCAG
CATCTTTTACTTTCACCAGCGTTTCTGGGTGAGCAAAAACAGGAAGGCAAAATGCCGCAAAAAAGGGAAT
AAGGGCGACACGGAAATGTTGAATACTCATACTCTTCCTTTTTCAATATTATTGAAGCATTTATCAGGGT
TATTGTCTCATGAGCGGATACATATTTGAATGTATTTAGAAAAATAAACAAATAGGGGTTCCGCGCACAT
TTCCCCGAAAAGTGCCACCTGACGTC
Features (pLannotate 1.2.2; 29 found; start..end, strand, type, name):
     28..80      -  misc_feature   bom (fragment): basis of mobility region from pBR322
    235..614     +  enhancer       CMV enhancer: human cytomegalovirus immediate early enhancer
    615..818     +  promoter       CMV promoter: human cytomegalovirus (CMV) immediate early promoter
    814..847     +  LTR            5' LTR (truncated) (fragment): truncated 5' long terminal repeat (LTR) from HIV-1
    863..881     +  promoter       T7 promoter: promoter for bacteriophage T7 RNA polymerase
    908..955     +  CDS            nucleoplasmin NLS: bipartite nuclear localization signal from nucleoplasmin
    955..5056    +  CDS            Cas9 (fragment): Cas9 (Csn1) endonuclease from the Streptococcus pyogenes Type II CRISPR/Cas system generates RNA-guided double strand breaks in DNA
   5139..5262    +  protein_bind   attR1: mutant version of attR; recombination site for the Gateway® LR reaction LR Clonase™
   5287..5317    +  promoter       lac UV5 promoter: E. coli lac promoter with an "up" mutation
   5341..5370    +  promoter       cat promoter (fragment): promoter of the E. coli cat gene encoding chloramphenicol acetyltransferase
   5371..6030    +  CDS            CmR: chloramphenicol acetyltransferase; cat; confers resistance to chloramphenicol
   6209..6367    +  CDS            ccdA (fragment): CCDA_ECO57 - Also known as H, letA. Experimental evidence at protein level: Swiss-Prot protein existence level 1. Antitoxin component of a type II toxin-antitoxin (TA) system which inhibits the post-segregational killing (PSK) of plasmid-free cells, also referred to as a plasmid addiction system. Binds to and blocks the activity of CcdB; will also remove bound CcdB protein from the CcdB-GyrA complex by forming a CcdA-CcdB complex, a process termed rejuvenation. Functions as a transcriptional corepressor for the ccdAB operon, repression also requires CcdB (By similarity). From Escherichia coli
   6372..6674    +  CDS            ccdB: CCDB_ECOLI - Also known as G, letB, letD. Experimental evidence at protein level: Swiss-Prot protein existence level 1. Toxic component of a type II toxin-antitoxin (TA) system, functioning in plasmid maintainence. Responsible for the post- segregational killing (PSK) of plasmid-free cells, also referred to as a plasmid addiction system. Half-life of over 2 hours. Cell killing by CcdB is accompanied by filamentation, defects in chromosome and plasmid segregation, defects in cell division, formation of anucleate cells, decreased DNA synthesis and plasmid loss. Interferes with the activity of DN
   6718..6842    -  protein_bind   attR2: mutant version of attR; recombination site for the Gateway® LR reaction LR Clonase™
   6868..6909    +  CDS            V5 tag: epitope tag from simian virus 5
   6965..7189    +  polyA_signal   bGH poly(A) signal: bovine growth hormone polyadenylation signal
   7193..7214    +  promoter       SV40 promoter (fragment): SV40 enhancer and early promoter
   7235..7663    +  rep_origin     f1 ori (sequence partly withheld): f1 bacteriophage origin of replication; arrow indicates direction of (+) strand synthesis
   7677..8006    +  promoter       SV40 promoter: SV40 enhancer and early promoter
   8073..8864    +  CDS            neo: KKA2_KLEPN - Also known as kan, nptII. Experimental evidence at protein level: Swiss-Prot protein existence level 1. Resistance to kanamycin, neomycin, paromomycin, ribostamycin, butirosin and gentamicin B. From Klebsiella pneumoniae.
   8890..9048    +  CDS            ble (fragment): BLE_KLEPN - Experimental evidence at protein level: Swiss-Prot protein existence level 1. Binding protein with a strong affinity to the bleomycin family of antibiotics. Binds to CL990; an antimitotic-antibiotic compound. From Klebsiella pneumoniae.
   9043..9164    +  polyA_signal   SV40 poly(A) signal: SV40 polyadenylation signal
   9235..9257    -  protein_bind   lac operator (fragment): The lac repressor binds to the lac operator to inhibit transcription in E. coli. This inhibition can be relieved by adding lactose or isopropyl-β-D-thiogalactopyranoside (IPTG). lac repressor encoded by lacI
   9261..9291    -  promoter       lac promoter: promoter for the E. coli lac operon
   9306..9327    -  protein_bind   CAP binding site: CAP binding activates transcription in the presence of cAMP. E. coli catabolite activator protein
   9340..9432    -  CDS            lacI (fragment): lac repressor; lacI; The lac repressor binds to the lac operator to inhibit transcription in E. coli. This inhibition can be relieved by adding lactose or isopropyl-β-D-thiogalactopyranoside (IPTG).
   9615..10203   -  rep_origin     ori: high-copy-number ColE1/pMB1/pBR322/pUC origin of replication
  10374..11234   -  CDS            AmpR: β-lactamase; bla; confers resistance to ampicillin, carbenicillin, and related antibiotics
  11235..11339   -  promoter       AmpR promoter: bla
