[The description below was written by a language model from this plasmid's Addgene catalogue record and pLannotate feature annotations shown in this document.]
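Description:
pcDNA pDEST40 Cas9 GW STOP is an 11.4 kb empty Gateway destination vector for mammalian expression, built on a custom pcDNA/pDEST40-type backbone and intended for making proteins fused to the C-terminus of Cas9. It replicates in E. coli from a high-copy ColE1/pUC origin and is selected with ampicillin through the bla gene. An f1 origin is also present. Because the unrecombined plasmid carries the ccdB toxin gene, it is propagated in a ccdB-tolerant strain. For selecting mammalian cells, an SV40 enhancer/early promoter drives a neomycin phosphotransferase gene followed by an SV40 polyadenylation signal.

The expression unit is driven by the CMV immediate-early enhancer and promoter, with a T7 promoter just downstream. It encodes a bipartite nucleoplasmin nuclear localization signal followed by Streptococcus pyogenes Cas9. Directly after Cas9 lies the Gateway cassette: attR1 and attR2 flank a chloramphenicol resistance gene and ccdB. In an LR reaction, an entry clone's open reading frame replaces this cassette, and loss of ccdB counterselects against unrecombined vector in standard strains. The layout places the incoming coding sequence downstream of Cas9, which fits the associated work on Cas9 fusion proteins such as Cas9-POLD3 for genome editing. A V5 epitope tag and the bovine growth hormone polyadenylation signal follow attR2. The "STOP" in the name probably refers to use with inserts that carry their own stop codon, so that the V5 tag is not translated, but the record does not explain this. No guide RNA cassette is annotated, so a guide would have to be supplied separately.
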