Addgene plasmid #183196: pcDNA pDEST40 Cas9 GW STOP
Purpose: (Empty Backbone) Destination vector
Depositing lab: Emma Haapaniemi. Depositing organization: University of Oslo, Norwegian Centre for Molecular Biosciences and Medicine (NCMBM). Publication: Rapid genome editing by CRISPR-Cas9-POLD3 fusion. Reint G, Li Z, Labun K, Keskitalo S, Soppa I, Mamia K, Tolo E, Szymanska M, Meza-Zepeda LA, Lorenz S, Cieslar-Pobuda A, Hu X, Bordin DL, Staerk J, Valen E, Schmierer B, Varjosalo M, Taipale J, Haapaniemi E. Elife. 2021 Dec 13;10. pii: 75415. doi: 10.7554/eLife.75415. PubMed 34898428.
Backbone
  Vector backbone: pcDNA pDEST40 Cas9 GW STOP
  Backbone manufacturer: Custom
  Vector type: Mammalian Expression, CRISPR
Growth in bacteria
  Bacterial resistance: Ampicillin, 100 μg/mL
  Growth temperature: 37°C
  Growth strain: ccdB Survival
  Copy number: High Copy
Gene/Insert
  Cloning method: Gateway Cloning
Terms and licenses: Academic/Nonprofit Terms; Industry Terms: Not Available to Industry
How to cite: pcDNA pDEST40 Cas9 GW STOP was a gift from Emma Haapaniemi (Addgene plasmid # 183196 ; http://n2t.net/addgene:183196 ; RRID:Addgene_183196)
